Addgene plasmid #147852: pAc5.1B-EGFP-DmNot1_1467-1717-G1562Y_W
Purpose: Insect Expression of DmNot1_1467-1717-G1562Y
Depositing lab: Elisa Izaurralde. Depositing organization: Max Planck Institute for Developmental Biology. Publication: A DDX6-CNOT1 complex and W-binding pockets in CNOT9 reveal direct links between miRNA target recognition and silencing. Chen Y, Boland A, Kuzuoglu-Ozturk D, Bawankar P, Loh B, Chang CT, Weichenrieder O, Izaurralde E. Mol Cell. 2014 Jun 5;54(5):737-50. doi: 10.1016/j.molcel.2014.03.034. Epub 2014 Apr 24. PubMed 24768540.
Backbone
  Vector backbone: Unknown
  Vector type: Insect Expression
Growth in bacteria
  Bacterial resistance: Ampicillin, 100 μg/mL
  Growth temperature: 37°C
  Growth strain: DH5alpha
  Copy number: Low Copy
Gene/Insert
  Gene/Insert name: DmNot1_1467-1717-G1562Y
  Species: D. melanogaster (fly)
  Entrez Gene: Not1 (a.k.a. Dmel_CG34407, CG1874, CG1884, CG34407, Dmel\CG34407, Dmel_CG1874, Dmel_CG1884, NOT, NOT1, anon-EST:Liang-1.29, anon-WO0118547.221, clone 1.29, not1)
  Cloning method: Unknown
Terms and licenses: Academic/Nonprofit Terms; Industry Terms: Not Available to Industry
Depositor comments: sequence given by NCBI: NM_001103772.2. Plasmids from this collection were made available to the research community and donated after the lab closed. Please note that the sequence provided by the depositing laboratory may be theoretical/predicted or based on Sanger sequencing results. There may be discrepancies between sequencing results obtained by Addgene and the depositor sequence. If an Addgene verified sequence is not available, please contact before placing your order to request that our lab fully sequence the plasmid.
How to cite: pAc5.1B-EGFP-DmNot1_1467-1717-G1562Y_W was a gift from Elisa Izaurralde (Addgene plasmid # 147852 ; http://n2t.net/addgene:147852 ; RRID:Addgene_147852)
