[The description below was written by a language model from this plasmid's Addgene catalogue record and pLannotate feature annotations shown in this document.]
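Description:
pAc5.1B-EGFP-DmNot1_1467-1717-G1562Y_W is a 6.8 kb insect expression plasmid for producing an EGFP-tagged fragment of Drosophila melanogaster Not1, the scaffold subunit of the CCR4-NOT deadenylase complex. The catalogue lists the backbone as unknown, although the plasmid name and annotated parts point to a pAc5.1-type vector. In bacteria it is maintained through a ColE1/pUC-family origin and selected with ampicillin via the β-lactamase gene and its own promoter. The record lists it as low copy even though the annotated origin is described as a high-copy type. Short remnants of a tetracycline resistance gene and of SV40 large T antigen are also detected; these are fragments and appear to be non-functional vector leftovers.

The expression cassette is driven by the Drosophila actin 5C promoter, which gives strong constitutive transcription in fly cell lines. It is followed directly by the EGFP coding sequence. The unannotated interval between EGFP and the downstream V5 epitope is about the right size to hold the Not1 fragment (residues 1467–1717), which would make this an N-terminal EGFP fusion. The feature table does not annotate the insert itself, and the record does not show whether the V5 tag is read in frame or preceded by a stop codon. An SV40 polyadenylation signal lies downstream, although it is annotated on the opposite strand.

The insert carries a G1562Y substitution. The meaning of the "_W" suffix in the name is not explained. The associated study concerns a DDX6–CNOT1 complex and tryptophan-binding pockets in CNOT9 in miRNA-mediated silencing, so the construct probably serves as a point mutant for interaction or functional assays in insect cells, though the record does not state the mutation's specific effect.
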