Features (pLannotate 1.2.2; 9 found; start..end, strand, type, name):
     56..2568    +  promoter       Ac5 promoter: Drosophila melanogaster actin 5C promoter
   2588..3304    +  CDS            EGFP: EGFP is a basic (constitutively fluorescent) green fluorescent protein published in 1996, derived from Aequorea victoria. It is reported to be a rapidly-maturing weak dimer with moderate acid sensitivity.
   4101..4142    +  CDS            V5 tag: epitope tag from simian virus 5
   4242..4376    -  polyA_signal   SV40 poly(A) signal: SV40 polyadenylation signal
   4399..4483    -  CDS            large T antigen (fragment): large T antigen from SV40 (simian virus 40)
   4484..4954    +  CDS            TcR (fragment): tetracycline efflux protein; tet; confers resistance to tetracycline
   4998..5586    -  rep_origin     ori: high-copy-number ColE1/pMB1/pBR322/pUC origin of replication
   5757..6617    -  CDS            AmpR: β-lactamase; bla; confers resistance to ampicillin, carbenicillin, and related antibiotics
   6618..6722    -  promoter       AmpR promoter: bla
>Addgene plasmid #147852 | pAc5.1B-EGFP-DmNot1_1467-1717-G1562Y_W | depositor full sequence | sequence record 290299 | Full Sequence
CTTCAAGGAATTAATTCTATATTCTAAAAACACAAATGATACTTCTAAAAAAAATCATGAATGGCATCAA
CTCTGAATCAAATCTTTGCAGATGCACCTACTTCTCATTTCCACTGTCACATCATTTTTCCAGATCTCGC
TGCCTGTTATGTGGCCCACAAACCAAGACACGTTTTATGGCCATTAAAGCTGGCTGATCGTCGCCAAACA
CCAAATACATATCAATATGTACATTCGAGAAAGAAGCGATCAAAGAAGCGTCTTCGGGCGAGTAGGAGAA
TGCGGAGGAGAAGGAGAACGAGCTGATCTAGTATCTCTCCACAATCCAATGCCAACTGACCAACTGGCCA
TATTCGGAGCAATTTGAAGCCAATTTCCATCGCCTGGCGATCGCTCCATTCTTGGCTATATGTTTTTCAC
CGTTCCCGGGGCCATTTTCAAAGACTCGTCGGTAAGATAAGATTGTGTCACTCGCTGTCTCTCTTCATTT
GTCGAAGAATGCTGAGGAATTTCGCGATGACGTCGGCGAGTATTTTGAAGAATGAGAATAATTTGTATTT
ATACGAAAATCAGTTAGTGGAATTTTCTACAAAAACATGTTATCTATAGATAATTTTGTTGCAAAATATG
TTGACTATGACAAAGATTGTATGTATATACCTTTAATGTATTCTCATTTTCTTATGTATTTATAATGGCA
ATGATGATACTGATGATATTTTAAGATGATGCCAGACCACAGGCTGATTTCTGCGTCTTTTGCCGAACGC
AGTGCATGTGCGGTTGTTGTTTTTTGGAATAGTTTCAATTTTCGGACTGTCCGCTTTGATTTCAGTTTCT
TGGCTTATTCAAAAAGCAAAGTAAAGCCAAAAAAGCGAGATGGCAATACCAAATGCGGCAAAACGGTAGT
GGAAGGAAAGGGGTGCGGGGCAGCGGAAGGAAGGGTGGGGCGGGGCGTGGCGGGGTCTGTGGCTGGGCGC
GACGTCACCGACGTTGGAGCCACTCCTTTGACCATGTGTGCGTGTGTGTATTATTCGTGTCTCGCCACTC
GCCGGTTGTTTTTTTCTTTTTATCTCGCTCTCTCTAGCGCCATCTCGTACGCATGCTCAACGCACCGCAT
GTTGCCGTGTCCTTTATGCGTCATTTTGGCTCGAAATAGGCAATTATTTAAACAAAGATTAGTCAACGAA
AACGCTAAAATAAATAAGTCTACAATATGGTTACTTATTGCCATGTGTGTGCAGCCAACGATAGCAACAA
AAGCAACAACACAGTGGCTTTCCCTCTTTCACTTTTTGTTTGCAAGCGCGTGCGAGCAAGACGGCACGAC
CGGCAAACGCAATTACGCTGACAAAGAGCAGACGAAGTTTTGGCCGAAAAACATCAAGGCGCCTGATACG
AATGCATTTGCAATAACAATTGCGATATTTAATATTGTTTATGAAGCTGTTTGACTTCAAAACACACAAA
AAAAAAAATAAAACAAATTATTTGAAAGAGAATTAGGAATCGGACAGCTTATCGTTACGGGCTAACAGCA
CACCGAGACGAAATAGCTTACCTGACGTCACAGCCTCTGGAAGAACTGCCGCCAAGCAGAGAGAGAGAGA
AAAAGAGGGAGAGCAGCTTAGACCGCATGTGCTTGTGTGTGAGGCGTCTCTCTCTTCGTCTCCTGTTTGC
GCAAACGCATAGACTGCACTGAGAAAATCGATTACCTATTTTTTATGAATGAATATTTGCACTATTACTA
TTCAAAACTATTAAGATAGCAATCACATTCAATAGCCAAATACTATACCACCTGAGCGATGCAACGAAAT
GATCAATTTGAGCAAAAATGCTGCATATTTAGGACGGCATCATTATAGAAATGCTTCTTGCTGTGTACTT
TTCTCTCGTCTGGCAGCTGTTTCGCCGTTATTGTTAAAACCGGCTTAAGTTAGGTGTGTTTTCTACGACT
AGTGATGCCCCTACTAGAAGATGTGTGTTGCACAAATGTCCCTGAATAACCAATTTGAAGTGCAGATAGC
AGTAAACGTAAGCTAATATGAATATTATTTAACTGTAATGTTTTAATATCGCTGGACATTACTAATAAAC
CCACTATAAACACATGTACATATGTATGTTTTGGCATACAATGAGTAGTTGGGGAAAAAATGTGTAAAAG
CACCGTGACCATCACAGCATAAAGATAACCAGCTGAAGTATCGAATATGAGTAACCCCCAAATTGAATCA
CATGCCGCAACTGATAGGACCCATGGAAGTACACTCTTCATGGCGATATACAAGACACACACAAGCACGA
ACACCCAGTTGCGGAGGAAATTCTCCGTAAATGAAAACCCAATCGGCGAACAATTCATACCCATATATGG
TAAAAGTTTTGAACGCGACTTGAGAGCGGAGAGCATTGCGGCTGATAAGGTTTTAGCGCTAAGCGGGCTT
TATAAAACGGGCTGCGGGACCAGTTTTCATATCACTACCGTTTGAGTTCTTGTGCTGTGTGGATACTCCT
CCCGACACAAAGCCGCTCCATCAGCCAGCAGTCGTCTAATCCAGAGACCCCGGATCGGGGTACCAACATG
GTGAGCAAGGGCGAGGAGCTGTTCACCGGGGTGGTGCCCATCCTGGTCGAGCTGGACGGCGACGTAAACG
GCCACAAGTTCAGCGTGTCCGGCGAGGGCGAGGGCGATGCCACCTACGGCAAGCTGACCCTGAAGTTCAT
CTGCACCACCGGCAAGCTGCCCGTGCCCTGGCCCACCCTCGTGACCACCCTGACCTACGGCGTGCAGTGC
TTCAGCCGCTACCCCGACCACATGAAGCAGCACGACTTCTTCAAGTCCGCCATGCCCGAAGGCTACGTCC
AGGAGCGCACCATCTTCTTCAAGGACGACGGCAACTACAAGACCCGCGCCGAGGTGAAGTTCGAGGGCGA
CACCCTGGTGAACCGCATCGAGCTGAAGGGCATCGACTTCAAGGAGGACGGCAACATCCTGGGGCACAAG
CTGGAGTACAACTACAACAGCCACAACGTCTATATCATGGCCGACAAGCAGAAGAACGGCATCAAGGTGA
ACTTCAAGATCCGCCACAACATCGAGGACGGCAGCGTGCAGCTCGCCGACCACTACCAGCAGAACACCCC
CATCGGCGACGGCCCCGTGCTGCTGCCCGACAACCACTACCTGAGCACCCAGTCCGCCCTGAGCAAAGAC
CCCAACGAGAAGCGCGATCACATGGTCCTGCTGGAGTTCGTGACCGCCGCCGGGATCACTCTCGGCATGG
ACGAGCTGTACAAGCCAAGCTTAATTAAGATGCGCTATTCATACGTGGACGTAAACGTGAGCAACTTCCA
GCTTATTGGTCAGCAGTTGGTACTGCCACCCAATACTCCGTTCCTGCACGCCAATCCCGGAATCAAACAC
ATGGTCGTCAACGCCGTGGAGCGCACGATAACCGACTGGTTGCAGCCTATTGTGGACCGAAGCATCCGCA
TTGCCTGTGCCACCACCGAGCAGATCATCCGCAAGGACTTCGCCCTGGATGCTGACGAGAACCGAATGCG
CACTGCCGCTCATCAGATGGTACGAAACCTTGCCGCCTACATGGCCATGATTACCGGTAAGGATGAGATA
GCGCGTGCTATTAGCCAGAATCTGCACAAGGCCTTGCTGTCGGGTCTAAATGGGATGCCCAGCATGGCTG
AGATCCAAGCTGCTGCTATGCAGTTAGCCAGCGAAAATGTTGAGCTAGTTTGCGCTTTCATTCAGAAAAC
ATCTGCTGAAAAGGCAGCCGCAGAGATCGATAGGCGTCTAAGCACCGATTTCGAGACCAGAAAAATTGCT
CGTGAAGAGGGCAACCGCTTTGTGGACGCCCAGATCCTCACCTATCAACAGGAGCGTCTTCCAGAAGCAG
TGCGCATCAAGGTGGGCGCGGCTCCAGCTACACTTTATGCTGTGTACTCGGAGTTCGCTAGAAGCATACC
TGGCTTCCAGCAGATGAGCGATCGCGATATTGCCCTGTTTGTGCCCAAGCCGACGGATTTGTCTCAGCCA
AATGTGTTTGCTAATTGATCTAGAGGGCCCGCGGTTCGAAGGTAAGCCTATCCCTAACCCTCTCCTCGGT
CTCGATTCTACGCGTACCGGTCATCATCACCATCACCATTGAGTTTAAACCCGCTGATCAGCCTCGACTG
TGCCTTCTAAGGCCTGAGCTCGCTGATCAGCCTCGATCGAGGATCCAGACATGATAAGATACATTGATGA
GTTTGGACAAACCACAACTAGAATGCAGTGAAAAAAATGCTTTATTTGTGAAATTTGTGATGCTATTGCT
TTATTTGTAACCATTATAAGCTGCAATAAACAAGTTAACAACAACAATTGCATTCATTTTATGTTTCAGG
TTCAGGGGGAGGTGTGGGAGGTTTTTTAAAGCAAGTAAAACCTCTACAAATGTGGTATGGCTGATTATGA
TCAGTCGACCGATGCCCTTGAGAGCCTTCAACCCAGTCAGCTCCTTCCGGTGGGCGCGGGGCATGACTAT
CGTCGCCGCACTTATGACTGTCTTCTTTATCATGCAACTCGTAGGACAGGTGCCGGCAGCGCTCTGGGTC
ATTTTCGGCGAGGACCGCTTTCGCTGGAGCGCGACGATGATCGGCCTGTCGCTTGCGGTATTCGGAATCT
TGCACGCCCTCGCTCAAGCCTTCGTCACTGGTCCCGCCACCAAACGTTTCGGCGAGAAGCAGGCCATTAT
CGCCGGCATGGCGGCCGACGCGCTGGGCTACGTCTTGCTGGCGTTCGCGACGCGAGGCTGGATGGCCTTC
CCCATTATGATTCTTCTCGCTTCCGGCGGCATCGGGATGCCCGCGTTGCAGGCCATGCTGTCCAGGCAGG
TAGATGACGACCATCAGGGACAGCTTCAAGGATCGCTCGCGGCTCTTACCAGCCAGCAAAAGGCCAGGAA
CCGTAAAAAGGCCGCGTTGCTGGCGTTTTTCCATAGGCTCCGCCCCCCTGACGAGCATCACAAAAATCGA
CGCTCAAGTCAGAGGTGGCGAAACCCGACAGGACTATAAAGATACCAGGCGTTTCCCCCTGGAAGCTCCC
TCGTGCGCTCTCCTGTTCCGACCCTGCCGCTTACCGGATACCTGTCCGCCTTTCTCCCTTCGGGAAGCGT
GGCGCTTTCTCAATGCTCACGCTGTAGGTATCTCAGTTCGGTGTAGGTCGTTCGCTCCAAGCTGGGCTGT
GTGCACGAACCCCCCGTTCAGCCCGACCGCTGCGCCTTATCCGGTAACTATCGTCTTGAGTCCAACCCGG
TAAGACACGACTTATCGCCACTGGCAGCAGCCACTGGTAACAGGATTAGCAGAGCGAGGTATGTAGGCGG
TGCTACAGAGTTCTTGAAGTGGTGGCCTAACTACGGCTACACTAGAAGGACAGTATTTGGTATCTGCGCT
CTGCTGAAGCCAGTTACCTTCGGAAAAAGAGTTGGTAGCTCTTGATCCGGCAAACAAACCACCGCTGGTA
GCGGTGGTTTTTTTGTTTGCAAGCAGCAGATTACGCGCAGAAAAAAAGGATCTCAAGAAGATCCTTTGAT
CTTTTCTACGGGGTCTGACGCTCAGTGGAACGAAAACTCACGTTAAGGGATTTTGGTCATGAGATTATCA
AAAAGGATCTTCACCTAGATCCTTTTAAATTAAAAATGAAGTTTTAAATCAATCTAAAGTATATATGAGT
AAACTTGGTCTGACAGTTACCAATGCTTAATCAGTGAGGCACCTATCTCAGCGATCTGTCTATTTCGTTC
ATCCATAGTTGCCTGACTCCCCGTCGTGTAGATAACTACGATACGGGAGGGCTTACCATCTGGCCCCAGT
GCTGCAATGATACCGCGAGACCCACGCTCACCGGCTCCAGATTTATCAGCAATAAACCAGCCAGCCGGAA
GGGCCGAGCGCAGAAGTGGTCCTGCAACTTTATCCGCCTCCATCCAGTCTATTAATTGTTGCCGGGAAGC
TAGAGTAAGTAGTTCGCCAGTTAATAGTTTGCGCAACGTTGTTGCCATTGCTGCAGGCATCGTGGTGTCA
CGCTCGTCGTTTGGTATGGCTTCATTCAGCTCCGGTTCCCAACGATCAAGGCGAGTTACATGATCCCCCA
TGTTGTGCAAAAAAGCGGTTAGCTCCTTCGGTCCTCCGATCGTTGTCAGAAGTAAGTTGGCCGCAGTGTT
ATCACTCATGGTTATGGCAGCACTGCATAATTCTCTTACTGTCATGCCATCCGTAAGATGCTTTTCTGTG
ACTGGTGAGTACTCAACCAAGTCATTCTGAGAATAGTGTATGCGGCGACCGAGTTGCTCTTGCCCGGCGT
CAACACGGGATAATACCGCGCCACATAGCAGAACTTTAAAAGTGCTCATCATTGGAAAACGTTCTTCGGG
GCGAAAACTCTCAAGGATCTTACCGCTGTTGAGATCCAGTTCGATGTAACCCACTCGTGCACCCAACTGA
TCTTCAGCATCTTTTACTTTCACCAGCGTTTCTGGGTGAGCAAAAACAGGAAGGCAAAATGCCGCAAAAA
AGGGAATAAGGGCGACACGGAAATGTTGAATACTCATACTCTTCCTTTTTCAATATTATTGAAGCATTTA
TCAGGGTTATTGTCTCATGAGCGGATACATATTTGAATGTATTTAGAAAAATAAACAAATAGGGGTTCCG
CGCACATTTCCCCGAAAAGTGCCACCTGACGTCTAAGAAACCATTATTATCATGACATTAACCTATAAAA
ATAGGCGTATCACGAGGCCCTTTCGT
